>Addgene plasmid #55661 | MRAS | depositor partial sequence | sequence record 86185 | MRAS
ATGGCGACCAGCGCTGTTCCAAGTGAAAACCTTCCCACATATAAACTAGTAGTGGTGGGAGATGGTGGTG
TGGGCAAGAGTGCGCTCACTATTCAGTTTTTCCAGAAGATCTTTGTGCCTGACTACGACCCCACCATTGA
AGACTCCTACCTGAAGCATACAGAGATTGACAATCAGTGGGCCATCTTGGATGTTCTGGACACAGCCGGG
CAGGAGGAGTTCAGTGCCATGCGGGAACAATACATGCGCACAGGGGATGGCTTCCTCATTGTCTACTCCG
TCACCGACAAGGCCAGCTTCGAGCACGTGGACCGCTTCCACCAGCTCATTCTGCGTGTCAAGGACAGGGA
GTCATTCCCAATGATCCTCGTGGCCAACAAGGTGGATCTGATGCACCTAAGGAAAGTCACCAGGGACCAA
GGAAAAGAAATGGCAACCAAATACAATATCCCATATATAGAGACCAGTGCCAAGGACCCGCCTCTCAACG
TGGATAAAACCTTCCATGACCTAGTTAGAGTAATTAGGCAACAGGTTCCAGAGAAAAACCAGAAGAAGAA
AAAGAAGACAAAATGGCGAGGAGACAGGGCCACCGGCACTCACAAACTGCAGTGTGTCATCTTGTGA
