>Addgene plasmid #55661 | MRAS | depositor partial sequence | sequence record 86186 | pGEX2T backbone
ACGTTATCGACTGCACGGTGCACCAATGCTTCTGGCGTCAGGCAGCCATCGGAAGCTGTGGTATGGCTGT
GCAGGTCGTAAATCACTGCATAATTCGTGTCGCTCAAGGCGCACTCCCGTTCTGGATAATGTTTTTTGCG
CCGACATCATAACGGTTCTGGCAAATATTCTGAAATGAGCTGTTGACAATTAATCATCGGCTCGTATAAT
GTGTGGAATTGTGAGCGGATAACAATTTCACACAGGAAACAGTATTCATGTCCCCTATACTAGGTTATTG
GAAAATTAAGGGCCTTGTGCAACCCACTCGACTTCTTTTGGAATATCTTGAAGAAAAATATGAAGAGCAT
TTGTATGAGCGCGATGAAGGTGATAAATGGCGAAACAAAAAGTTTGAATTGGGTTTGGAGTTTCCCAATC
TTCCTTATTATATTGATGGTGATGTTAAATTAACACAGTCTATGGCCATCATACGTTATATAGCTGACAA
GCACAACATGTTGGGTGGTTGTCCAAAAGAGCGTGCAGAGATTTCAATGCTTGAAGGAGCGGTTTTGGAT
ATTAGATACGGTGTTTCGAGAATTGCATATAGTAAAGACTTTGAAACTCTCAAAGTTGATTTTCTTAGCA
AGCTACCTGAAATGCTGAAAATGTTCGAAGATCGTTTATGTCATAAAACATATTTAAATGGTGATCATGT
AACCCATCCTGACTTCATGTTGTATGACGCTCTTGATGTTGTTTTATACATGGACCCAATGTGCCTGGAT
GCGTTCCCAAAATTAGTTTGTTTTAAAAAACGTATTGAAGCTATCCCACAAATTGATAAGTACTTGAAAT
CCAGCAAGTATATAGCATGGCCTTTGCAGGGCTGGCAAGCCACGTTTGGTGGTGGCGACCATCCTCCAAA
ATCGGATCTGGTTCCGCGTGGATCCCCGGGAATTCATCGTGACTGACTGACGATCTGCCTCGCGCGTTTC
GGTGATGACGGTGAAAACCTCTGACACATGCAGCTCCCGGAGACGGTCACAGCTTGTCTGTAAGCGGATG
CCGGGAGCAGACAAGCCCGTCAGGGCGCGTCAGCGGGTGTTGGCGGGTGTCGGGGCGCAGCCATGACCCA
GTCACGTAGCGATAGCGGAGTGTATAATTCTTGAAGACGAAAGGGCCTCGTGATACGCCTATTTTTATAG
GTTAATGTCATGATAATAATGGTTTCTTAGACGTCAGGTGGCACTTTTCGGGGAAATGTGCGCGGAACCC
CTATTTGTTTATTTTTCTAAATACATTCAAATATGTATCCGCTCATGAGACAATAACCCTGATAAATGCT
TCAATAATATTGAAAAAGGAAGAGTATGAGTATTCAACATTTCCGTGTCGCCCTTATTCCCTTTTTTGCG
GCATTTTGCCTTCCTGTTTTTGCTCACCCAGAAACGCTGGTGAAAGTAAAAGATGCTGAAGATCAGTTGG
GTGCACGAGTGGGTTACATCGAACTGGATCTCAACAGCGGTAAGATCCTTGAGAGTTTTCGCCCCGAAGA
ACGTTTTCCAATGATGAGCACTTTTAAAGTTCTGCTATGTGGCGCGGTATTATCCCGTGTTGACGCCGGG
CAAGAGCAACTCGGTCGCCGCATACACTATTCTCAGAATGACTTGGTTGAGTACTCACCAGTCACAGAAA
AGCATCTTACGGATGGCATGACAGTAAGAGAATTATGCAGTGCTGCCATAACCATGAGTGATAACACTGC
GGCCAACTTACTTCTGACAACGATCGGAGGACCGAAGGAGCTAACCGCTTTTTTGCACAACATGGGGGAT
CATGTAACTCGCCTTGATCGTTGGGAACCGGAGCTGAATGAAGCCATACCAAACGACGAGCGTGACACCA
CGATGCCTGCAGCAATGGCAACAACGTTGCGCAAACTATTAACTGGCGAACTACTTACTCTAGCTTCCCG
GCAACAATTAATAGACTGGATGGAGGCGGATAAAGTTGCAGGACCACTTCTGCGCTCGGCCCTTCCGGCT
GGCTGGTTTATTGCTGATAAATCTGGAGCCGGTGAGCGTGGGTCTCGCGGTATCATTGCAGCACTGGGGC
CAGATGGTAAGCCCTCCCGTATCGTAGTTATCTACACGACGGGGAGTCAGGCAACTATGGATGAACGAAA
TAGACAGATCGCTGAGATAGGTGCCTCACTGATTAAGCATTGGTAACTGTCAGACCAAGTTTACTCATAT
ATACTTTAGATTGATTTAAAACTTCATTTTTAATTTAAAAGGATCTAGGTGAAGATCCTTTTTGATAATC
TCATGACCAAAATCCCTTAACGTGAGTTTTCGTTCCACTGAGCGTCAGACCCCGTAGAAAAGATCAAAGG
ATCTTCTTGAGATCCTTTTTTTCTGCGCGTAATCTGCTGCTTGCAAACAAAAAAACCACCGCTACCAGCG
GTGGTTTGTTTGCCGGATCAAGAGCTACCAACTCTTTTTCCGAAGGTAACTGGCTTCAGCAGAGCGCAGA
TACCAAATACTGTCCTTCTAGTGTAGCCGTAGTTAGGCCACCACTTCAAGAACTCTGTAGCACCGCCTAC
ATACCTCGCTCTGCTAATCCTGTTACCAGTGGCTGCTGCCAGTGGCGATAAGTCGTGTCTTACCGGGTTG
GACTCAAGACGATAGTTACCGGATAAGGCGCAGCGGTCGGGCTGAACGGGGGGTTCGTGCACACAGCCCA
GCTTGGAGCGAACGACCTACACCGAACTGAGATACCTACAGCGTGAGCTATGAGAAAGCGCCACGCTTCC
CGAAGGGAGAAAGGCGGACAGGTATCCGGTAAGCGGCAGGGTCGGAACAGGAGAGCGCACGAGGGAGCTT
CCAGGGGGAAACGCCTGGTATCTTTATAGTCCTGTCGGGTTTCGCCACCTCTGACTTGAGCGTCGATTTT
TGTGATGCTCGTCAGGGGGGCGGAGCCTATGGAAAAACGCCAGCAACGCGGCCTTTTTACGGTTCCTGGC
CTTTTGCTGGCCTTTTGCTCACATGTTCTTTCCTGCGTTATCCCCTGATTCTGTGGATAACCGTATTACC
GCCTTTGAGTGAGCTGATACCGCTCGCCGCAGCCGAACGACCGAGCGCAGCGAGTCAGTGAGCGAGGAAG
CGGAAGAGCGCCTGATGCGGTATTTTCTCCTTACGCATCTGTGCGGTATTTCACACCGCATAAATTCCGA
CACCATCGAATGGTGCAAAACCTTTCGCGGTATGGCATGATAGCGCCCGGAAGAGAGTCAATTCAGGGTG
GTGAATGTGAAACCAGTAACGTTATACGATGTCGCAGAGTATGCCGGTGTCTCTTATCAGACCGTTTCCC
GCGTGGTGAACCAGGCCAGCCACGTTTCTGCGAAAACGCGGGAAAAAGTGGAAGCGGCGATGGCGGAGCT
GAATTACATTCCCAACCGCGTGGCACAACAACTGGCGGGCAAACAGTCGTTGCTGATTGGCGTTGCCACC
TCCAGTCTGGCCCTGCACGCGCCGTCGCAAATTGTCGCGGCGATTAAATCTCGCGCCGATCAACTGGGTG
CCAGCGTGGTGGTGTCGATGGTAGAACGAAGCGGCGTCGAAGCCTGTAAAGCGGCGGTGCACAATCTTCT
CGCGCAACGCGTCAGTGGGCTGATCATTAACTATCCGCTGGATGACCAGGATGCCATTGCTGTGGAAGCT
GCCTGCACTAATGTTCCGGCGTTATTTCTTGATGTCTCTGACCAGACACCCATCAACAGTATTATTTTCT
CCCATGAAGACGGTACGCGACTGGGCGTGGAGCATCTGGTCGCATTGGGTCACCAGCAAATCGCGCTGTT
AGCGGGCCCATTAAGTTCTGTCTCGGCGCGTCTGCGTCTGGCTGGCTGGCATAAATATCTCACTCGCAAT
CAAATTCAGCCGATAGCGGAACGGGAAGGCGACTGGAGTGCCATGTCCGGTTTTCAACAAACCATGCAAA
TGCTGAATGAGGGCATCGTTCCCACTGCGATGCTGGTTGCCAACGATCAGATGGCGCTGGGCGCAATGCG
CGCCATTACCGAGTCCGGGCTGCGCGTTGGTGCGGATATCTCGGTAGTGGGATACGACGATACCGAAGAC
AGCTCATGTTATATCCCGCCGTTAACCACCATCAAACAGGATTTTCGCCTGCTGGGGCAAACCAGCGTGG
ACCGCTTGCTGCAACTCTCTCAGGGCCAGGCGGTGAAGGGCAATCAGCTGTTGCCCGTCTCACTGGTGAA
AAGAAAAACCACCCTGGCGCCCAATACGCAAACCGCCTCTCCCCGCGCGTTGGCCGATTCATTAATGCAG
CTGGCACGACAGGTTTCCCGACTGGAAAGCGGGCAGTGAGCGCAACGCAATTAATGTGAGTTAGCTCACT
CATTAGGCACCCCAGGCTTTACACTTTATGCTTCCGGCTCGTATGTTGTGTGGAATTGTGAGCGGATAAC
AATTTCACACAGGAAACAGCTATGACCATGATTACGGATTCACTGGCCGTCGTTTTACAACGTCGTGACT
GGGAAAACCCTGGCGTTACCCAACTTAATCGCCTTGCAGCACATCCCCCTTTCGCCAGCTGGCGTAATAG
CGAAGAGGCCCGCACCGATCGCCCTTCCCAACAGTTGCGCAGCCTGAATGGCGAATGGCGCTTTGCCTGG
TTTCCGGCACCAGAAGCGGTGCCGGAAAGCTGGCTGGAGTGCGATCTTCCTGAGGCCGATACTGTCGTCG
TCCCCTCAAACTGGCAGATGCACGGTTACGATGCGCCCATCTACACCAACGTAACCTATCCCATTACGGT
CAATCCGCCGTTTGTTCCCACGGAGAATCCGACGGGTTGTTACTCGCTCACATTTAATGTTGATGAAAGC
TGGCTACAGGAAGGCCAGACGCGAATTATTTTTGATGGCGTTGGAATT
