>Addgene plasmid #55661 | MRAS | addgene partial sequence | sequence record 90515 | pGEX3 5'-CCGGGAGCTGCATGTGTCAGAGG-3'
AACGCGCGAGGCAGATCGTCAGTCAGTCACGATGAATTCTCACAAGATGACACACTGCAGTTTGTGAGTG
CCGGTGGCCCTGTCTCCTCGCCATTTTGTCTTCTTTTTCTTCTTCTGGTTTTTCTCTGGAACCTGTTGCC
TAATTACTCTAACTAGGTCATGGAAGGTTTTATCCACGTTGAGAGGCGGGTCCTTGGCACTGGTCTCTAT
ATATGGGATATTGTATTTGGTTGCCATTTCTTTTCCTTGGTCCCTGGTGACTTTCCTTAGGTGCATCAGA
TCCACCTTGTTGGCCACGAGGATCATTGGGAATGACTCCCTGTCCTTGACACGCAGAATGAGCTGGTGGA
AGCGGTCCACGTGCTCGAAGCTGGCCTTGTCGGTGACGGAGTAGACAATGAGGAAGCCATCCCCTGTGCG
CATGTATTGTTCCCGCATGGCACTGAACTCCTCCTGCCCGGCTGTGTCCAGAACATCCAAGATGGCCCAC
TGATTGTCAATCTCTGTATGCTTCAGGTAGGAGTCTTCAATGGTGGGGTCGTAGTCAGGCACAAAGATCT
TCTGGAAAAACTGAATAGTGAGCGCACTCTTGCCCACACCACCATCTCCCACCACTACTAGTTTATATGT
GGGAAGGTTTTCACTTGGAACAGCGCTGGTCGCGGATCCACGCGGAACCAGATCCGATTTTGGAGGATGG
TCGCCACCACCAAACGTGGCTTGCCAGCCCTGCAAAGGCCATGCTATATACTTGCTGGATTTCAAGTACT
TATCAATTTGTGGGATAGCTTCAA
