>Addgene plasmid #55661 | MRAS | addgene partial sequence | sequence record 90517 | pGEX5 5'-GGGCTGGCAAGCCACGTTTGGTG-3'
AATCGGATCTGGTTCCGCGTGGATCCGCGACCAGCGCTGTTCCAAGTGAAAACCTTCCCACATATAAACT
AGTAGTGGTGGGAGATGGTGGTGTGGGCAAGAGTGCGCTCACTATTCAGTTTTTCCAGAAGATCTTTGTG
CCTGACTACGACCCCACCATTGAAGACTCCTACCTGAAGCATACAGAGATTGACAATCAGTGGGCCATCT
TGGATGTTCTGGACACAGCCGGGCAGGAGGAGTTCAGTGCCATGCGGGAACAATACATGCGCACAGGGGA
TGGCTTCCTCATTGTCTACTCCGTCACCGACAAGGCCAGCTTCGAGCACGTGGACCGCTTCCACCAGCTC
ATTCTGCGTGTCAAGGACAGGGAGTCATTCCCAATGATCCTCGTGGCCAACAAGGTGGATCTGATGCACC
TAAGGAAAGTCACCAGGGACCAAGGAAAAGAAATGGCAACCAAATACAATATCCCATATATAGAGACCAG
TGCCAAGGACCCGCCTCTCAACGTGGATAAAACCTTCCATGACCTAGTTAGAGTAATTAGGCAACAGGTT
CCAGAGAAAAACCAGAAGAAGAAAAAGAAGACAAAATGGCGAGGAGACAGGGCCACCGGCACTCACAAAC
TGCAGTGTGTCATCTTGTGAGAATTCATCGTGACTGACTGACGATCTGCCTCGCGCGTTTCGGTGATGAC
GGTGAAAACCTCTGACACATGCAGCTCCCGGAGACGGTCACAGCTTGTCTGTAAGCGGATGCCGGGAGCA
GACAAGCCCGTCAGGGCGCGTCAGCGGGTGTTGGCGGGTGTCGGGGCGCAGCCATGACCCAGTCACGTAG
CGATAGCGGAGTGTATAATTCTTGAAGACGAAAGGGCCTCGTGATACGCCTATTTTTATAGGTTAATGTC
ATGATAATAATGGTTTCTTAGACGTCAGGTGGCACTTTTCGGGGAAATGTGCGCGGAACCCCTATT
