[The description below was written by a language model from this plasmid's Addgene catalogue record.]
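Description:
MRAS is a bacterial expression plasmid carrying the mouse Mras coding sequence in the pGEX2T backbone, a commercial vector of about 4.9 kb before the insert is added. It is maintained as a high-copy plasmid in E. coli under ampicillin selection. The recorded growth strain is a BL21-type protein expression host supplemented for rare codons, which indicates that the plasmid is meant for making recombinant protein rather than only for cloning.

The insert was placed between the BamHI and EcoRI sites of the vector's cloning region, and both sites remain intact, so the fragment can be excised or transferred again. The record lists the promoter as lac; pGEX vectors generally use an IPTG-inducible lac-family hybrid promoter (tac) together with a lacI repressor gene. The catalogue entry lists no tag. However, the pGEX2T design normally places inserts at these sites downstream of glutathione S-transferase and a thrombin cleavage site, and the GST-based sequencing primer in the record fits that layout. The expected product is therefore a GST–MRAS fusion that can be captured on glutathione resin and, if desired, cleaved away from GST. No feature table was supplied to confirm the reading frame or the exact junctions. The record also does not say whether the insert is full length or whether it carries any mutations.

MRAS is a small GTPase of the RAS family. The stated purpose is simply expression of mouse MRAS. The associated study examined how RAS and RHO family GTPases directly regulate distinct phosphoinositide 3-kinase isoforms, so purified protein for in vitro binding or activity assays is a plausible use.
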