Addgene plasmid #55661: MRAS
Purpose: expression of mouse MRAS
Depositing lab: Julian Downward. Depositing organization: Cancer Research UK. Publication: RAS and RHO families of GTPases directly regulate distinct phosphoinositide 3-kinase isoforms. Fritsch R, de Krijger I, Fritsch K, George R, Reason B, Kumar MS, Diefenbacher M, Stamp G, Downward J. Cell. 2013 May 23;153(5):1050-63. doi: 10.1016/j.cell.2013.04.031. PubMed 23706742.
Backbone
  Vector backbone: pGEX2T
  Backbone manufacturer: GE Healthcare Life Sciences
  Backbone size w/o insert (bp): 4948
  Vector type: Bacterial Expression
Growth in bacteria
  Bacterial resistance: Ampicillin, 100 μg/mL
  Growth temperature: 37°C
  Growth strain: BL21 codon plus ril de3
  Copy number: High Copy
Gene/Insert
  Gene/Insert name: MRAS
  Species: M. musculus (mouse)
  Entrez Gene: Mras (a.k.a. 2900078C09Rik, AI326250)
  Promoter: lac
  Cloning method: Restriction Enzyme; 5′ cloning site BamHI (not destroyed); 3′ cloning site EcoRI (not destroyed)
  Sequencing primers: 5′ lac promoter; 3′ GST-R
Terms and licenses: Academic/Nonprofit Terms; Industry Terms: Not Available to Industry
How to cite: MRAS was a gift from Julian Downward (Addgene plasmid # 55661 ; http://n2t.net/addgene:55661 ; RRID:Addgene_55661)
